>Addgene plasmid #119003 | pCAG-Rad18 | addgene full sequence | sequence record 233021 | Addgene NGS Result
TAATGTGAGTTAGCTCACTCATTAGGCACCCCAGGCTTTACACTTTATGCTTCCGGCTCGTATGTTGTGT
GGAATTGTGAGCGGATAACAATTTCACACAGGAAACAGCTATGACCATGAGGCGCGCCCCCCCTTCACCG
AGGGCCTATTTCCCATGATTCCTTCATATTTGCATATACGATACAAGGCTGTTAGAGAGATAATTGGAAT
TAATTTGACTGTAAACACAAAGATATTAGTACAAAATACGTGACGTAGAAAGTAATAATTTCTTGGGTAG
TTTGCAGTTTTAAAATTATGTTTTAAAATGGACTATCATATGCTTACCGTAACTTGAAAGTATTTCGATT
TCTTGGCTTTATATATCTTGTGGAAAGGACGAAACACCGACTCCAGTCTTTCTAGAAGAGTTTTAGAGCT
AGAAATAGCAAGTTAAAATAAGGCTAGTCCGTTATCAACTTGAAAAAGTGGCACCGAGTCGGTGCTTTTT
TTGATCCAAGGGTGGGGCGCGCCGGATTCGACATTGATTATTGACTAGTTATTAATAGTAATCAATTACG
GGGTCATTAGTTCATAGCCCATATATGGAGTTCCGCGTTACATAACTTACGGTAAATGGCCCGCCTGGCT
GACCGCCCAACGACCCCCGCCCATTGACGTCAATAATGACGTATGTTCCCATAGTAACGCCAATAGGGAC
TTTCCATTGACGTCAATGGGTGGAGTATTTACGGTAAACTGCCCACTTGGCAGTACATCAAGTGTATCAT
ATGCCAAGTACGCCCCCTATTGACGTCAATGACGGTAAATGGCCCGCCTGGCATTATGCCCAGTACATGA
CCTTATGGGACTTTCCTACTTGGCAGTACATCTACGTATTAGTCATCGCTATTACCATGGTCGAGGTGAG
CCCCACGTTCTGCTTCACTCTCCCCATCTCCCCCCCCTCCCCACCCCCAATTTTGTATTTATTTATTTTT
TAATTATTTTGTGCAGCGATGGGGGCGGGGGGGGGGGGGGGGCGCGCGCCRGGGGGGGSGGGGGGGGGGG
GGGGGGGGGGSGGGGSGRGGSGGRGRGGKGSGGCGGCAGCCAATCAGAGCGGCGCGCTCCGAAAGTTTCC
TTTTATGGCGAGGCGGCGGCGGCGGCGGCCCTATAAAAAGCGAAGCGCGCGGCGGGCGGGAGTCGCTGCG
CGCTGCCTTCGCCCCGTGCCCCGCTCCGCCGCCGCCTCGCGCCGCCCGCCCCGGCTCTGACTGACCGCGT
TACTCCCACAGGTGAGCGGGCGGGACGGCCCTTCTCCTCCGGGCTGTAATTAGCGCTTGGTTTAATGACG
GCTTGTTTCTTTTCTGTGGCTGCGTGAAAGCCTTGAGGGGCTCCGGGAGGGCCCTTTGTGCGGGGGGAGC
GGCTCGGGGGGTGCGTGCGTGTGTGTGTGCGTGGGGAGCGCCGCGTGCGGCTCCGCGCTGCCCGGCGGCT
GTGAGCGCTGCGGGCGCGGCGCGGGGCTTTGTGCGCTCCGCAGTGTGCGCGAGGGGAGCGCGGCCGGGGG
CGGTGCCCCGCGGTGCGGGGGGGGCTGCGAGGGGAACAAAGGCTGCGTGCGGGGTGTGTGCGTGGGGGGG
TGAGCAGGGGGTGTGGGCGCGTCGGTCGGGCTGCAACCCCCCCTGCACCCCCCTCCCCGAGTTGCTGAGC
ACGGCCCGGCTTCGGGTGCGGGGCTCCGTACGGGGCGTGGCGCGGGGCTCGCCGTGCCGGGCGGGGGGTG
GCGGCAGGTGGGGGTGCCGGGCGGGGCGGGGCCGCCTCGGGCCGGGGRGGGCTCGGGGGRGGGGCGCGGC
GGCCCCCGGAGCGCCGGCGGCTGTCGAGGCGCGGCGAGCCGCAGCCATTGCCTTTTATGGTAATCGTGCG
AGAGGGCGCAGGGACTTCCTTTGTCCCAAATCTGTGCGGAGCCGAAATCTGGGAGGCGCCGCCGCACCCC
CTCTAGCGGGCGCGGGGCGAAGCGGTGCGGCGCCGGCAGGAAGGAAATGGGCGGGGAGGGCCTTCGTGCG
TCGCCGCGCCGCCGTCCCCTTCTCCCTCTCCAGCCTCGGGGCTGTCCGCGGGGGGACGGCTGCCTTCGGG
GGGGACGGGGCAGGGCGGGGTTCGGCTTCTGGCGTGTGACCGGCGGCTCTAGAGCCTCTGCTAACCATGT
TCATGCCTTCTTCTTTTTCCTACAGATCCTTAATTAATAATACGACTCACTATAGGGGCCACCATGGACT
CCCTGGCCGAGTCTCGGTGGCCTCCGGGCCTGGCAGTCATGAAGACAATAGATGATTTGCTGCGGTGTGG
AATTTGCTTCGAGTATTTCAACATTGCAATGATAATACCTCAGTGTTCACATAACTACTGCTCTCTCTGT
ATAAGAAAATTTCTGTCCTATAAAACTCAGTGTCCAACTTGCTGTGTGACTGTCACAGAGCCGGATCTGA
AAAATAACCGCATATTAGATGAACTGGTAAAAAGCTTGAATTTTGCACGGAATCATCTGCTGCAGTTTGC
TTTAGAGTCACCAGCCAAATCTCCTGCTTCTTCCTCTTCAAAGAATCTTGCTGTCAAAGTATATACTCCT
GTAGCCTCCAGACAGTCTTTAAAGCAGGGGAGCAGGTTAATGGATAATTTCTTGATCAGAGAAATGAGTG
GTTCTACATCAGAGTTGTTGATAAAAGAAAATAAAAGCAAATTCAGCCCTCAAAAAGAGGCGAGCCCTGC
TGCAAAGACCAAAGAGACACGTTCTGTAGAAGAGATCGCTCCAGATCCCTCAGAGGCTAAGCGTCCTGAG
CCACCCTCGACATCCACTTTGAAACAAGTTACTAAAGTGGATTGTCCTGTTTGCGGGGTTAACATTCCAG
AAAGTCACATTAATAAGCATTTAGACAGCTGTTTATCACGCGAAGAGAAGAAGGAAAGCCTCAGAAGTTC
TGTTCACAAAAGGAAGCCGCTGCCCAAAACTGTATATAATTTGCTCTCTGATCGTGATTTAAAGAAAAAG
CTAAAAGAGCATGGATTATCTATTCAAGGAAATAAACAACAGCTCATTAAAAGGCACCAAGAATTTGTAC
ACATGTACAATGCCCAATGCGATGCTTTGCATCCTAAATCAGCTGCTGAAATAGTTCAAGAAATCGAAAA
TATAGAGAAGACTAGGATGCGTCTTGAAGCTAGTAAACTCAATGAAAGTGTAATGGTTTTTACAAAGGAC
CAAACAGAAAAGGAAATAGATGAAATCCACAGTAAATATCGTAAAAAACATAAGAGTGAATTTCAGCTTC
TGGTGGATCAGGCTAGAAAAGGATACAAGAAAATTGCTGGAATGTCACAAAAAACAGTAACAATAACAAA
AGAAGATGAATCTACAGAAAAGCTATCTTCTGTATGCATGGGACAGGAAGATAATATGACCTCAGTAACA
AACCACTTTTCTCAATCAAAGCTGGACTCCCCAGAGGAATTGGAACCTGACAGAGAAGAGGATTCTTCTA
GCTGTATTGATATTCAAGAAGTTCTTTCTTCATCAGAATCAGATTCATGCAATAGTTCCAGTTCAGACAT
CATAAGAGATCTTTTAGAAGAAGAGGAAGCCTGGGAAGCATCACATAAAAACGATCTTCAAGACACAGAA
ATAAGTCCAAGACAGAATCGCCGCACAAGAGCCGCTGAAAGTGCTGAGATTGAACCAAGAAACAAGCGTA
ATAGGAATTAAACGCGTAAATGATTGCAGATCCACTAGTTCTAGAGCTCGCTGATCAGCCTCGACTGTGC
CTTCTAGTTGCCAGCCATCTGTTGTTTGCCCCTCCCCCGTGCCTTCCTTGACCCTGGAAGGTGCCACTCC
CACTGTCCTTTCCTAATAAAATGAGGAAATTGCATCGCATTGTCTGAGTAGGTGTCATTCTATTCTGGGG
GGTGGGGTGGGGCAGGACAGCAAGGGGGAGGATTGGGAAGACAATAGCAGGCATGCTGGGGATGCGGTGG
GCTCTATGGCTTCTGAGGCGGAAAGAACCAGCTGGGGCTCGAGATCCACTAGTTCTAGCCTCGAGGCTAG
AGCGGCCCCGGTGCCTAGAGAAGGTGGCGCGGGGTAAACTGGGAAAGTGATGTCGTGTACTGGCTCCGCC
TTTTTCCCGAGGGTGGGGGAGAACCGTATATAAGTGCAGTAGTCGCCGTGAACGTTCTTTTTCGCAACGG
GTTTGCCGCCAGAACACAGGTAAGTGCCGTGTGTGGTTCCCGCGGGCCTGGCCTCTTTACGGGTTATGGC
CCTTGCGTGCCTTGAATTACTTCCACCTGGCTGCAGTACGTGATTCTTGATCCCGAGCTTCGGGTTGGAA
GTGGGTGGGAGAGTTCGAGGCCTTGCGCTTAAGGAGCCCCTTCGCCTCGTGCTTGAGTTGAGGCCTGGCC
TGGGCGCTGGGGCCGCCGCGTGCGAATCTGGTGGCACCTTCGCGCCTGTCTCGCTGCTTTCGATAAGTCT
CTAGCCATTTAAAATTTTTGATGACCTGCTGCGACGCTTTTTTTCTGGCAAGATAGTCTTGTAAATGCGG
GCCAAGATCTGCACACTGGTATTTCGGTTTTTGGGGCCGCGGGCGGCGACGGGGCCCGTGCGTCCCAGCG
CACATGTTCGGCGAGGCGGGGCCTGCGAGCGCGGCCACCGAGAATCGGACGGGGGTAGTCTCAAGCTGGC
CGGCCTGCTCTGGTGCCTGGCCTCGCGCCGCCGTGTATCGCCCCGCCCTGGGCGGCAAGGCTGGCCCGGT
CGGCACCAGTTGCGTGAGCGGAAAGATGGCCGCTTCCCGGCCCTGCTGCAGGGAGCTCAAAATGGAGGAC
GCGGCGCTCGGGAGAGCGGGCGGGTGAGTCACCCACACAAAGGAAAAGGGCCTTTCCGTCCTCAGCCGTC
GCTTCATGTGACTCCACGGAGTACCGGGCGCCGTCCAGGCACCTCGATTAGTTCTCGAGCTTTTGGAGTA
CGTCGTCTTTAGGTTGGGGGGAGGGGTTTTATGCGATGGAGTTTCCCCACACTGAGTGGGTGGAGACTGA
AGTTAGGCCAGCTTGGCACTTGATGTAATTCTCCTTGGAATTTGCCCTTTTTGAGTTTGGATCTTGGTTC
ATTCTCAAGCCTCAGACAGTGGTTCAAAGTTTTTTTCTTCCATTTCAGGTGTCGTGAGCGATCGCATCGA
CAGTGTTTAAACGCCACCATGGTGAGCAAGGGCGAGGAGCTGTTCACCGGGGTGGTGCCCATCCTGGTCG
AGCTGGACGGCGACGTAAACGGCCACAAGTTCAGCGTGAGGGGCGAGGGCGAGGGCGATGCCACCAACGG
CAAGCTGACCCTGAAGTTCATCTGCACCACCGGCAAGCTGCCCGTGCCCTGGCCCACCCTCGTGACCACC
CTGAGCCACGGCGTGCAGTGCTTCGCCCGCTACCCCGACCACATGAAGCAGCACGACTTCTTCAAGTCCG
CCATGCCCGAAGGCTACGTCCAGGAGCGCACCATCTTCTTCAAGGACGACGGCACCTACAAGACCCGCGC
CGAGGTGAAGTTCGAGGGCGACACCCTGGTGAACCGCATCGAGCTGAAGGGCGTCGACTTCAAGGAGGAC
GGCAACATCCTGGGGCACAAGCTGGAGTACAACTTCAACAGCCACAACATCTATATCATGGCCGTCAAGC
AGAAGAACGGCATCAAGGTGAACTTCAAGATCCGCCACAACGTGGAGGACGGCAGCGTGCAGCTCGCCGA
CCACTACCAGCAGAACACCCCCATCGGCGACGGCCCCGTGCTGCTGCCCGACAGCCACTACCTGAGCACC
CAGTCCGTGCTGAGCAAAGACCCCAACGAGAAGCGCGATCACATGGTCCTGCTGGAGTTCCGCACCGCCG
CCGGGATCACTCTCGGCATGGACGAGCTGTACAAGTGAGAATTCCTAGAGCTCGCTGATCAGCCTCGACT
GTGCCTTCTAGTTGCCAGCCATCTGTTGTTTGCCCCTCCCCCGTGCCTTCCTTGACCCTGGAAGGTGCCA
CTCCCACTGTCCTTTCCTAATAAAATGAGGAAATTGCATCGCATTGTCTGAGTAGGTGTCATTCTATTCT
GGGGGGTGGGGTGGGGCAGGACAGCAAGGGGGAGGATTGGGAAGAGAATAGCAGGCATGCGTTTAAACAT
TAGTCGACAGGGCCGCCACTGGCCGTCGTTTTACAACGTCGTGACTGGGAAAACCCTGGCGTTACCCAAC
TTAATCGCCTTGCAGCACATCCCCCTTTCGCCAGCTGGCGTAATAGCGAAGAGGCCCGCACCGATCGCCC
TTCCCAACAGTTGCGCAGCCTGAATGGCGAATGGAAATTGTAAGCGTTAATATTTTGTTAAAATTCGCGT
TAAATTTTTGTTAAATCAGCTCATTTTTTAACCAATAGGCCGAAATCGGCAAAATCCCTTATAAATCAAA
AGAATAGACCGAGATAGGGT
[37 nt withheld, positions 6461-6497]
AAAGAACGTGGACTCCAACGTCAAAGG
[49 nt withheld, positions 6525-6573]
T
[91 nt withheld, positions 6575-6665]
G
[124 nt withheld, positions 6667-6790]
CAGGTGGCACTTTTCGGGGAAATGTGCGCGGAACCCCTATTTGTTTATTTTTCTAAATACATTCAAATAT
GTATCCGCTCATGAGACAATAACCCTGATAAATGCTTCAATAATATTGAAAAAGGAAGAGTATGAGTATT
CAACATTTCCGTGTCGCCCTTATTCCCTTTTTTGCGGCATTTTGCCTTCCTGTTTTTGCTCACCCAGAAA
CGCTGGTGAAAGTAAAAGATGCTGAAGATCAGTTGGGTGCACGAGTGGGTTACATCGAACTGGATCTCAA
CAGCGGTAAGATCCTTGAGAGTTTTCGCCCCGAAGAACGTTTTCCAATGATGAGCACTTTTAAAGTTCTG
CTATGTGGCGCGGTATTATCCCGTATTGACGCCGGGCAAGAGCAACTCGGTCGCCGCATACACTATTCTC
AGAATGACTTGGTTGAGTACTCACCAGTCACAGAAAAGCATCTTACGGATGGCATGACAGTAAGAGAATT
ATGCAGTGCTGCCATAACCATGAGTGATAACACTGCGGCCAACTTACTTCTGACAACGATCGGAGGACCG
AAGGAGCTAACCGCTTTTTTGCACAACATGGGGGATCATGTAACTCGCCTTGATCGTTGGGAACCGGAGC
TGAATGAAGCCATACCAAACGACGAGCGTGACACCACGATGCCTGTAGCAATGGCAACAACGTTGCGCAA
ACTATTAACTGGCGAACTACTTACTCTAGCTTCCCGGCAACAATTAATAGACTGGATGGAGGCGGATAAA
GTTGCAGGACCACTTCTGCGCTCGGCCCTTCCGGCTGGCTGGTTTATTGCTGATAAATCTGGAGCCGGTG
AGCGTGGGTCTCGCGGTATCATTGCAGCACTGGGGCCAGATGGTAAGCCCTCCCGTATCGTAGTTATCTA
CACGACGGGGAGTCAGGCAACTATGGATGAACGAAATAGACAGATCGCTGAGATAGGTGCCTCACTGATT
AAGCATTGGTAACTGTCAGACCAAGTTTACTCATATATACTTTAGATTGATTTAAAACTTCATTTTTAAT
TTAAAAGGATCTAGGTGAAGATCCTTTTTGATAATCTCATGACCAAAATCCCTTAACGTGAGTTTTCGTT
CCACTGAGCGTCAGACCCCGTAGAAAAGATCAAAGGATCTTCTTGAGATCCTTTTTTTCTGCGCGTAATC
TGCTGCTTGCAAACAAAAAAACCACCGCTACCAGCGGTGGTTTGTTTGCCGGATCAAGAGCTACCAACTC
TTTTTCCGAAGGTAACTGGCTTCAGCAGAGCGCAGATACCAAATACTGTTCTTCTAGTGTAGCCGTAGTT
AGGCCACCACTTCAAGAACTCTGTAGCACCGCCTACATACCTCGCTCTGCTAATCCTGTTACCAGTGGCT
GCTGCCAGTGGCGATAAGTCGTGTCTTACCGGGTTGGACTCAAGACGATAGTTACCGGATAAGGCGCAGC
GGTCGGGCTGAACGGGGGGTTCGTGCACACAGCCCAGCTTGGAGCGAACGACCTACACCGAACTGAGATA
CCTACAGCGTGAGCTATGAGAAAGCGCCACGCTTCCCGAAGGGAGAAAGGCGGACAGGTATCCGGTAAGC
GGCAGGGTCGGAACAGGAGAGCGCACGAGGGAGCTTCCAGGGGGAAACGCCTGGTATCTTTATAGTCCTG
TCGGGTTTCGCCACCTCTGACTTGAGCGTCGATTTTTGTGATGCTCGTCAGGGGGGCGGAGCCTATGGAA
AAACGCCAGCAACGCGGCCTTTTTACGGTTCCTGGCCTTTTGCTGGCCTTTTGCTCACATGTTCTTTCCT
GCGTTATCCCCTGATTCTGTGGATAACCGTATTACCGCCTTTGAGTGAGCTGATACCGCTCGCCGCAGCC
GAACGACCGAGCGCAGCGAGTCAGTGAGCGAGGAAGCGGAAGAGCGCCCAATACGCAAACCGCCTCTCCC
CGCGCGTTGGCCGATTCATTAATGCAGCTGGCACGACAGGTTTCCCGACTGGAAAGCGGGCAGTGAGCGC
AACGCAAT
Features (pLannotate 1.2.2; 23 found; start..end, strand, type, name):
      1..22      +  protein_bind   CAP binding site: CAP binding activates transcription in the presence of cAMP. E. coli catabolite activator protein
     37..67      +  promoter       lac promoter: promoter for the E. coli lac operon
     75..91      +  protein_bind   lac operator: The lac repressor binds to the lac operator to inhibit transcription in E. coli. This inhibition can be relieved by adding lactose or isopropyl-β-D-thiogalactopyranoside (IPTG). lac repressor encoded by lacI
    140..380     +  promoter       U6 promoter: RNA polymerase III promoter for human U6 snRNA
    390..409     +  misc_feature   HA-L (fragment): left homology arm from intron 1 of the mouse Rosa26 gene (Soriano, 1999)
    410..485     +  misc_RNA       gRNA scaffold: guide RNA scaffold for the Streptococcus pyogenes CRISPR/Cas9 system
    520..899     +  enhancer       CMV enhancer: human cytomegalovirus immediate early enhancer
   1179..2195    +  intron         chimeric intron: chimera between introns from chicken β-actin and rabbit β-globin
   2208..2226    +  promoter       T7 promoter: promoter for bacteriophage T7 RNA polymerase
   2234..3718    +  CDS            RAD18: RAD18_HUMAN - Also known as RNF73. Experimental evidence at protein level: Swiss-Prot protein existence level 1. E3 ubiquitin-protein ligase involved in postreplication repair of UV-damaged DNA. Postreplication repair functions in gap- filling of a daughter strand on replication of damaged DNA. Associates to the E2 ubiquitin conjugating enzyme UBE2B to form the UBE2B-RAD18 ubiquitin ligase complex involved in mono-ubiquitination of DNA- associated PCNA on 'Lys-164'. Has ssDNA binding activity. From Homo sapiens (Human).
   3739..3757    -  misc_feature   MCS (fragment): pBluescript multiple cloning site
   3775..3999    +  polyA_signal   bGH poly(A) signal: bovine growth hormone polyadenylation signal
   4003..4024    +  promoter       SV40 promoter (fragment): SV40 enhancer and early promoter
   4070..4219    +  promoter       EF-1α core promoter (fragment): core promoter for human elongation factor EF-1α
   4220..5158    +  intron         EF-1α intron A: intron upstream of the start codon of human EF-1α
   5199..5915    +  CDS            EBFP2: EBFP2 is a basic (constitutively fluorescent) blue fluorescent protein published in 2007, derived from Aequorea victoria. It is reported to be a rapidly-maturing monomer with moderate acid sensitivity.
   5949..6060    +  polyA_signal   bGH poly(A) signal: bovine growth hormone polyadenylation signal
   6177..6331    +  CDS            lacZα (fragment): LacZα fragment of β-galactosidase; lacZ fragment
   6362..6790    -  rep_origin     f1 ori (sequence partly withheld): f1 bacteriophage origin of replication; arrow indicates direction of (+) strand synthesis
   6817..6921    +  promoter       AmpR promoter: bla
   6922..7782    +  CDS            AmpR: β-lactamase; bla; confers resistance to ampicillin, carbenicillin, and related antibiotics
   7953..8541    +  rep_origin     ori: high-copy-number ColE1/pMB1/pBR322/pUC origin of replication
   8724..8816    +  CDS            lacI (fragment): lac repressor; lacI; The lac repressor binds to the lac operator to inhibit transcription in E. coli. This inhibition can be relieved by adding lactose or isopropyl-β-D-thiogalactopyranoside (IPTG).
