[The description below was written by a language model from this plasmid's Addgene catalogue record and pLannotate feature annotations shown in this document.]
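Description:
pCAG-Rad18 is a mammalian expression plasmid of about 8.8 kb built on a Bluescript backbone and designed to co-express human RAD18 and a blue fluorescent protein. It is propagated in E. coli at high copy through the ColE1/pUC-type origin and selected with ampicillin via the β-lactamase gene. The backbone also retains an f1 phage origin and remnants of the lac promoter/operator, lacZα and lacI regions typical of Bluescript vectors.

The main cassette places the human RAD18 coding sequence, cloned between PacI and MluI sites, under the CAG promoter. This promoter is annotated here as the CMV immediate-early enhancer followed by the chicken β-actin/rabbit β-globin chimeric intron, and the cassette ends in a bovine growth hormone polyadenylation signal. A short T7 promoter lies just upstream of the coding sequence. RAD18 is an E3 ubiquitin ligase that works with UBE2B in postreplication repair, including mono-ubiquitination of PCNA. A second, independent unit uses the EF-1α core promoter with its intron A to drive EBFP2, also ending in a bGH poly(A) signal, so transfected cells can be identified or sorted by blue fluorescence.

The feature table also shows a human U6 promoter followed by a 20-nt segment matching intron 1 of mouse Rosa26 and the S. pyogenes guide RNA scaffold. This arrangement suggests an sgRNA expression cassette, although the catalogue entry does not mention it or state its target. The associated publication concerns enhancing precise CRISPR-Cas9 gene editing by targeting histone H2A-K15 ubiquitination. This is consistent with using the plasmid to overexpress RAD18 in cultured mammalian cells during genome-editing experiments.
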