Addgene plasmid #119003: pCAG-Rad18
Purpose: Mammalian expression of human Rad18 and BFP
Depositing lab: Ralf Kuehn. Depositing organization: Max-Delbrueck-Centrum fuer Molekulare Medizin (MDC). Publication: Enhancement of CRISPR-Cas9 induced precise gene editing by targeting histone H2A-K15 ubiquitination. Bashir S, Dang T, Rossius J, Wolf J, Kuhn R. BMC Biotechnol. 2020 Oct 23;20(1):57. doi: 10.1186/s12896-020-00650-x. PubMed 33097066.
Backbone
  Vector backbone: Bluescript
  Backbone size w/o insert (bp): 2961
  Total vector size (bp): 8824
  Vector type: Mammalian Expression
Growth in bacteria
  Bacterial resistance: Ampicillin, 100 μg/mL
  Growth temperature: 37°C
  Growth strain: DH5alpha
  Copy number: High Copy
Gene/Insert
  Gene/Insert name: Rad18
  Species: H. sapiens (human)
  Promoter: CAG
  Cloning method: Restriction Enzyme; 5′ cloning site PacI (not destroyed); 3′ cloning site MluI (not destroyed)
  Sequencing primers: 5′ M13 reverse; 3′ M13 forward
Terms and licenses: Academic/Nonprofit Terms; Industry Terms: Not Available to Industry
How to cite: pCAG-Rad18 was a gift from Ralf Kuehn (Addgene plasmid # 119003 ; http://n2t.net/addgene:119003 ; RRID:Addgene_119003)
